>Addgene plasmid #109304 | pDJSVT90 | depositor full sequence | sequence record 206086 | Full pDJSVT90 plasmid
GGGGAATTGTGAGCGGATAACAATTCCCCTGTAGAAATAATTTTGTTTAACTTTAATAAGGAGATATACC
ATGGGACGCTATATCCGACAGTTATGCTGTGTAAGCTTACTCTGCTTAAGCGGATCTGCCGTCGCCGCGA
ACGTCCGTCTACAGCACCACCACCACCACCACGCGGCCGCGGGTACCCTCGAGTCTGGTAAAGAAACCGC
TGCTGCGAAATTTGAACGCCAGCACATGGACTCGTCTACTAGCGCAGCTTAATTAACCTAGGCTGCTGCC
ACCGCTGAGCAATAACTAGCATAACCCCTTGGGGCCTCTAAACGGGTCTTGAGGGGTTTTTTGCTGAAAC
CTCAGGCATTTGAGAAGCACACGGTCACACTGCTTCCGGTAGTCAATAAACCGGTAAACCAGCAATAGAC
ATAAGCGGCTATTTAACGACCCTGCCCTGAACCGACGACCGGGTCGAATTTGCTTTCGAATTTCTGCCAT
TCATCCGCTTATTATCACTTATTCAGGCGTAGCACCAGGCGTTTAAGGGCACCAATAACTGCCTTAAAAA
AATTACGCCCCGCCCTGCCACTCATCGCAGTACTGTTGTAATTCATTAAGCATTCTGCCGACATGGAAGC
CATCACAGACGGCATGATGAACCTGAATCGCCAGCGGCATCAGCACCTTGTCGCCTTGCGTATAATATTT
GCCCATAGTGAAAACGGGGGCGAAGAAGTTGTCCATATTGGCCACGTTTAAATCAAAACTGGTGAAACTC
ACCCAGGGATTGGCTGAGACGAAAAACATATTCTCAATAAACCCTTTAGGGAAATAGGCCAGGTTTTCAC
CGTAACACGCCACATCTTGCGAATATATGTGTAGAAACTGCCGGAAATCGTCGTGGTATTCACTCCAGAG
CGATGAAAACGTTTCAGTTTGCTCATGGAAAACGGTGTAACAAGGGTGAACACTATCCCATATCACCAGC
TCACCGTCTTTCATTGCCATACGGAACTCCGGATGAGCATTCATCAGGCGGGCAAGAATGTGAATAAAGG
CCGGATAAAACTTGTGCTTATTTTTCTTTACGGTCTTTAAAAAGGCCGTAATATCCAGCTGAACGGTCTG
GTTATAGGTACATTGAGCAACTGACTGAAATGCCTCAAAATGTTCTTTACGATGCCATTGGGATATATCA
ACGGTGGTATATCCAGTGATTTTTTTCTCCATTTTAGCTTCCTTAGCTCCTGAAAATCTCGATAACTCAA
AAAATACGCCCGGTAGTGATCTTATTTCATTATGGTGAAAGTTGGAACCTCTTACGTGCCGATCAACGTC
TCATTTTCGCCAAAAGTTGGCCCAGGGCTTCCCGGTATCAACAGGGACACCAGGATTTATTTATTCTGCG
AAGTGATCTTCCGTCACAGGTATTTATTCGGCGCAAAGTGCGTCGGGTGATGCTGCCAACTTACTGATTT
AGTGTATGATGGTGTTTTTGAGGTGCTCCAGTGGCTTCTGTTTCTATCAGCTGTCCCTCCTGTTCAGCTA
CTGACGGGGTGGTGCGTAACGGCAAAAGCACCGCCGGACATCAGCGCTAGCGGAGTGTATACTGGCTTAC
TATGTTGGCACTGATGAGGGTGTCAGTGAAGTGCTTCATGTGGCAGGAGAAAAAAGGCTGCACCGGTGCG
TCAGCAGAATATGTGATACAGGATATATTCCGCTTCCTCGCTCACTGACTCGCTACGCTCGGTCGTTCGA
CTGCGGCGAGCGGAAATGGCTTACGAACGGGGCGGAGATTTCCTGGAAGATGCCAGGAAGATACTTAACA
GGGAAGTGAGAGGGCCGCGGCAAAGCCGTTTTTCCATAGGCTCCGCCCCCCTGACAAGCATCACGAAATC
TGACGCTCAAATCAGTGGTGGCGAAACCCGACAGGACTATAAAGATACCAGGCGTTTCCCCTGGCGGCTC
CCTCGTGCGCTCTCCTGTTCCTGCCTTTCGGTTTACCGGTGTCATTCCGCTGTTATGGCCGCGTTTGTCT
CATTCCACGCCTGACACTCAGTTCCGGGTAGGCAGTTCGCTCCAAGCTGGACTGTATGCACGAACCCCCC
GTTCAGTCCGACCGCTGCGCCTTATCCGGTAACTATCGTCTTGAGTCCAACCCGGAAAGACATGCAAAAG
CACCACTGGCAGCAGCCACTGGTAATTGATTTAGAGGAGTTAGTCTTGAAGTCATGCGCCGGTTAAGGCT
AAACTGAAAGGACAAGTTTTGGTGACTGCGCTCCTCCAAGCCAGTTACCTCGGTTCAAAGAGTTGGTAGC
TCAGAGAACCTTCGAAAAACCGCCCTGCAAGGCGGTTTTTTCGTTTTCAGAGCAAGAGATTACGCGCAGA
CCAAAACGATCTCAAGAAGATCATCTTATTAATCAGATAAAATATTTCTAGATTTCAGTGCAATTTATCT
CTTCAAATGTAGCACCTGAAGTCAGCCCCATACGATATAAGTTGTAATTCTCATGTTAGTCATGCCCCGC
GCCCACCGGAAGGAGCTGACTGGGTTGAAGGCTCTCAAGGGCATCGGTCGAGATCCCGGTGCCTAATGAG
TGAGCTAACTTACATTAATTGCGTTGCGCTCACTGCCCGCTTTCCAGTCGGGAAACCTGTCGTGCCAGCT
GCATTAATGAATCGGCCAACGCGCGGGGAGAGGCGGTTTGCGTATTGGGCGCCAGGGTGGTTTTTCTTTT
CACCAGTGAGACGGGCAACAGCTGATTGCCCTTCACCGCCTGGCCCTGAGAGAGTTGCAGCAAGCGGTCC
ACGCTGGTTTGCCCCAGCAGGCGAAAATCCTGTTTGATGGTGGTTAACGGCGGGATATAACATGAGCTGT
CTTCGGTATCGTCGTATCCCACTACCGAGATGTCCGCACCAACGCGCAGCCCGGACTCGGTAATGGCGCG
CATTGCGCCCAGCGCCATCTGATCGTTGGCAACCAGCATCGCAGTGGGAACGATGCCCTCATTCAGCATT
TGCATGGTTTGTTGAAAACCGGACATGGCACTCCAGTCGCCTTCCCGTTCCGCTATCGGCTGAATTTGAT
TGCGAGTGAGATATTTATGCCAGCCAGCCAGACGCAGACGCGCCGAGACAGAACTTAATGGGCCCGCTAA
CAGCGCGATTTGCTGGTGACCCAATGCGACCAGATGCTCCACGCCCAGTCGCGTACCGTCTTCATGGGAG
AAAATAATACTGTTGATGGGTGTCTGGTCAGAGACATCAAGAAATAACGCCGGAACATTAGTGCAGGCAG
CTTCCACAGCAATGGCATCCTGGTCATCCAGCGGATAGTTAATGATCAGCCCACTGACGCGTTGCGCGAG
AAGATTGTGCACCGCCGCTTTACAGGCTTCGACGCCGCTTCGTTCTACCATCGACACCACCACGCTGGCA
CCCAGTTGATCGGCGCGAGATTTAATCGCCGCGACAATTTGCGACGGCGCGTGCAGGGCCAGACTGGAGG
TGGCAACGCCAATCAGCAACGACTGTTTGCCCGCCAGTTGTTGTGCCACGCGGTTGGGAATGTAATTCAG
CTCCGCCATCGCCGCTTCCACTTTTTCCCGCGTTTTCGCAGAAACGTGGCTGGCCTGGTTCACCACGCGG
GAAACGGTCTGATAAGAGACACCGGCATACTCTGCGACATCGTATAACGTTACTGGTTTCACATTCACCA
CCCTGAATTGACTCTCTTCCGGGCGCTATCATGCCATACCGCGAAAGGTTTTGCGCCATTCGATGGTGTC
CGGGATCTCGACGCTCTCCCTTATGCGACTCCTGCATTAGGAAATTAATACGACTCACTATA
Features (pLannotate 1.2.2; 18 found; start..end, strand, type, name):
      3..27      +  protein_bind   lac operator: The lac repressor binds to the lac operator to inhibit transcription in E. coli. This inhibition can be relieved by adding lactose or isopropyl-β-D-thiogalactopyranoside (IPTG). lac repressor encoded by lacI
     42..64      +  RBS            RBS: efficient ribosome binding site from bacteriophage T7 gene 10 (Olins and Rangwala, 1989)
     77..154     +  CDS            tamA (fragment): TAMA_ECOLI - Also known as yftM, ytfM. Experimental evidence at protein level: Swiss-Prot protein existence level 1. Part of the translocation and assembly module (TAM) autotransporter assembly complex, which functions in translocation of autotransporters across the outer membrane (PubMed:22466966, PubMed:25341963). Allows substrate (Ag43, AC P39180) to initiate penetration into the outer membrane; TamB is not necessary but may regulate this activity (PubMed:25341963). Has anion selective channel- forming ability, but the physiological relevance of this activity is unclear (PubMed:22466966). F
    155..172     +  CDS            9xHis (fragment): 9xHis affinity tag
    200..241     +  CDS            S-Tag (fragment): affinity and epitope tag derived from pancreatic ribonuclease A
    271..288     +  CDS            SET1 (fragment): solubility-enhancement tag derived from T7 phage gene 10B
    296..343     +  terminator     T7 terminator: transcription terminator for bacteriophage T7 RNA polymerase
    566..1222    -  CDS            cat: CAT_ECOLX - Experimental evidence at protein level: Swiss-Prot protein existence level 1. This enzyme is an effector of chloramphenicol resistance in bacteria. From Escherichia coli. This protein is used as a marker in many commonly used cloning vectors, such as pACYC184.
   1223..1325    -  promoter       cat promoter: promoter of the E. coli cat gene encoding chloramphenicol acetyltransferase
   1446..1589    +  mobile_element IS1 (fragment): prokaryotic transposable element IS1
   1708..1763    -  rep_origin     RSF ori (fragment): Plasmids containing the RSF 1030 origin of replication can be propagated in E. coli cells that contain additional plasmids with compatible origins.
   1851..2395    -  rep_origin     p15A ori: Plasmids containing the medium-copy-number p15A origin of replication can be propagated in E. coli cells that contain a second plasmid with the ColE1 origin.
   2507..2571    -  CDS            TcR (fragment): tetracycline efflux protein; tet; confers resistance to tetracycline
   2586..2607    -  protein_bind   CAP binding site: CAP binding activates transcription in the presence of cAMP. E. coli catabolite activator protein
   2620..3702    -  CDS            lacI: lac repressor; lacI; The lac repressor binds to the lac operator to inhibit transcription in E. coli. This inhibition can be relieved by adding lactose or isopropyl-β-D-thiogalactopyranoside (IPTG).
   3703..3780    -  promoter       lacI promoter: lacI
   3788..3823    -  CDS            TcR (fragment): tetracycline efflux protein; tet; confers resistance to tetracycline
   3826..2       +  promoter       T7 promoter (across the origin): promoter for bacteriophage T7 RNA polymerase
