>Addgene plasmid #109304 | pDJSVT90 | addgene full sequence | sequence record 215577 | Addgene NGS Result
CTTATGCGACTCCTGCATTAGGAAATTAATACGACTCACTATAGGGGAATTGTGAGCGGATAACAATTCC
CCTGTAGAAATAATTTTGTTTAACTTTAATAAGGAGATATACCATGGGACGCTATATCCGACAGTTATGC
TGTGTAAGCTTACTCTGCTTAAGCGGATCTGCCGTCGCCGCGAACGTCCGTCTACAGCACCACCACCACC
ACCACGCGGCCGCGGGTACCCTCGAGTCTGGTAAAGAAACCGCTGCTGCGAAATTTGAACGCCAGCACAT
GGACTCGTCTACTAGCGCAGCTTAATTAACCTAGGCTGCTGCCACCGCTGAGCAATAACTAGCATAACCC
CTTGGGGCCTCTAAACGGGTCTTGAGGGGTTTTTTGCTGAAACCTCAGGCATTTGAGAAGCACACGGTCA
CACTGCTTCCGGTAGTCAATAAACCGGTAAACCAGCAATAGACATAAGCGGCTATTTAACGACCCTGCCC
TGAACCGACGACCGGGTCGAATTTGCTTTCGAATTTCTGCCATTCATCCGCTTATTATCACTTATTCAGG
CGTAGCAACCAGGCGTTTAAGGGCACCAATAACTGCCTTAAAAAAATTACGCCCCGCCCTGCCACTCATC
GCAGTACTGTTGTAATTCATTAAGCATTCTGCCGACATGGAAGCCATCACAAACGGCATGATGAACCTGA
ATCGCCAGCGGCATCAGCACCTTGTCGCCTTGCGTATAATATTTGCCCATAGTGAAAACGGGGGCGAAGA
AGTTGTCCATATTGGCCACGTTTAAATCAAAACTGGTGAAACTCACCCAGGGATTGGCTGAGACGAAAAA
CATATTCTCAATAAACCCTTTAGGGAAATAGGCCAGGTTTTCACCGTAACACGCCACATCTTGCGAATAT
ATGTGTAGAAACTGCCGGAAATCGTCGTGGTATTCACTCCAGAGCGATGAAAACGTTTCAGTTTGCTCAT
GGAAAACGGTGTAACAAGGGTGAACACTATCCCATATCACCAGCTCACCGTCTTTCATTGCCATACGGAA
CTCCGGATGAGCATTCATCAGGCGGGCAAGAATGTGAATAAAGGCCGGATAAAACTTGTGCTTATTTTTC
TTTACGGTCTTTAAAAAGGCCGTAATATCCAGCTGAACGGTCTGGTTATAGGTACATTGAGCAACTGACT
GAAATGCCTCAAAATGTTCTTTACGATGCCATTGGGATATATCAACGGTGGTATATCCAGTGATTTTTTT
CTCCATTTTAGCTTCCTTAGCTCCTGAAAATCTCGATAACTCAAAAAATACGCCCGGTAGTGATCTTATT
TCATTATGGTGAAAGTTGGAACCTCTTACGTGCCGATCAACGTCTCATTTTCGCCAAAAGTTGGCCCAGG
GCTTCCCGGTATCAACAGGGACACCAGGATTTATTTATTCTGCGAAGTGATCTTCCGTCACAGGTATTTA
TTCGGCGCAAAGTGCGTCGGGTGATGCTGCCAACTTACTGATTTAGTGTATGATGGTGTTTTTGAGGTGC
TCCAGTGGCTTCTGTTTCTATCAGCTGTCCCTCCTGTTCAGCTACTGACGGGGTGGTGCGTAACGGCAAA
AGCACCGCCGGACATCAGCGCTAGCGGAGTGTATACTGGCTTACTATGTTGGCACTGATGAGGGTGTCAG
TGAAGTGCTTCATGTGGCAGGAGAAAAAAGGCTGCACCGGTGCGTCAGCAGAATATGTGATACAGGATAT
ATTCCGCTTCCTCGCTCACTGACTCGCTACGCTCGGTCGTTCGACTGCGGCGAGCGGAAATGGCTTACGA
ACGGGGCGGAGATTTCCTGGAAGATGCCAGGAAGATACTTAACAGGGAAGTGAGAGGGCCGCGGCAAAGC
CGTTTTTCCATAGGCTCCGCCCCCCTGACAAGCATCACGAAATCTGACGCTCAAATCAGTGGTGGCGAAA
CCCGACAGGACTATAAAGATACCAGGCGTTTCCCCCTGGCGGCTCCCTCGTGCGCTCTCCTGTTCCTGCC
TTTCGGTTTACCGGTGTCATTCCGCTGTTATGGCCGCGTTTGTCTCATTCCACGCCTGACACTCAGTTCC
GGGTAGGCAGTTCGCTCCAAGCTGGACTGTATGCACGAACCCCCCGTTCAGTCCGACCGCTGCGCCTTAT
CCGGTAACTATCGTCTTGAGTCCAACCCGGAAAGACATGCAAAAGCACCACTGGCAGCAGCCACTGGTAA
TTGATTTAGAGGAGTTAGTCTTGAAGTCATGCGCCGGTTAAGGCTAAACTGAAAGGACAAGTTTTGGTGA
CTGCGCTCCTCCAAGCCAGTTACCTCGGTTCAAAGAGTTGGTAGCTCAGAGAACCTTCGAAAAACCGCCC
TGCAAGGCGGTTTTTTCGTTTTCAGAGCAAGAGATTACGCGCAGACCAAAACGATCTCAAGAAGATCATC
TTATTAATCAGATAAAATATTTCTAGATTTCAGTGCAATTTATCTCTTCAAATGTAGCACCTGAAGTCAG
CCCCATACGATATAAGTTGTAATTCTCATGTTAGTCATGCCCCGCGCCCACCGGAAGGAGCTGACTGGGT
TGAAGGCTCTCAAGGGCATCGGTCGAGATCCCGGTGCCTAATGAGTGAGCTAACTTACATTAATTGCGTT
GCGCTCACTGCCCGCTTTCCAGTCGGGAAACCTGTCGTGCCAGCTGCATTAATGAATCGGCCAACGCGCG
GGGAGAGGCGGTTTGCGTATTGGGCGCCAGGGTGGTTTTTCTTTTCACCAGTGAGACGGGCAACAGCTGA
TTGCCCTTCACCGCCTGGCCCTGAGAGAGTTGCAGCAAGCGGTCCACGCTGGTTTGCCCCAGCAGGCGAA
AATCCTGTTTGATGGTGGTTAACGGCGGGATATAACATGAGCTGTCTTCGGTATCGTCGTATCCCACTAC
CGAGATGTCCGCACCAACGCGCAGCCCGGACTCGGTAATGGCGCGCATTGCGCCCAGCGCCATCTGATCG
TTGGCAACCAGCATCGCAGTGGGAACGATGCCCTCATTCAGCATTTGCATGGTTTGTTGAAAACCGGACA
TGGCACTCCAGTCGCCTTCCCGTTCCGCTATCGGCTGAATTTGATTGCGAGTGAGATATTTATGCCAGCC
AGCCAGACGCAGACGCGCCGAGACAGAACTTAATGGGCCCGCTAACAGCGCGATTTGCTGGTGACCCAAT
GCGACCAGATGCTCCACGCCCAGTCGCGTACCGTCTTCATGGGAGAAAATAATACTGTTGATGGGTGTCT
GGTCAGAGACATCAAGAAATAACGCCGGAACATTAGTGCAGGCAGCTTCCACAGCAATGGCATCCTGGTC
ATCCAGCGGATAGTTAATGATCAGCCCACTGACGCGTTGCGCGAGAAGATTGTGCACCGCCGCTTTACAG
GCTTCGACGCCGCTTCGTTCTACCATCGACACCACCACGCTGGCACCCAGTTGATCGGCGCGAGATTTAA
TCGCCGCGACAATTTGCGACGGCGCGTGCAGGGCCAGACTGGAGGTGGCAACGCCAATCAGCAACGACTG
TTTGCCCGCCAGTTGTTGTGCCACGCGGTTGGGAATGTAATTCAGCTCCGCCATCGCCGCTTCCACTTTT
TCCCGCGTTTTCGCAGAAACGTGGCTGGCCTGGTTCACCACGCGGGAAACGGTCTGATAAGAGACACCGG
CATACTCTGCGACATCGTATAACGTTACTGGTTTCACATTCACCACCCTGAATTGACTCTCTTCCGGGCG
CTATCATGCCATACCGCGAAAGGTTTTGCGCCATTCGATGGTGTCCGGGATCTCGACGCTCTCC
Features (pLannotate 1.2.2; 18 found; start..end, strand, type, name):
     27..45      +  promoter       T7 promoter: promoter for bacteriophage T7 RNA polymerase
     46..70      +  protein_bind   lac operator: The lac repressor binds to the lac operator to inhibit transcription in E. coli. This inhibition can be relieved by adding lactose or isopropyl-β-D-thiogalactopyranoside (IPTG). lac repressor encoded by lacI
     85..107     +  RBS            RBS: efficient ribosome binding site from bacteriophage T7 gene 10 (Olins and Rangwala, 1989)
    120..197     +  CDS            tamA (fragment): TAMA_ECOLI - Also known as yftM, ytfM. Experimental evidence at protein level: Swiss-Prot protein existence level 1. Part of the translocation and assembly module (TAM) autotransporter assembly complex, which functions in translocation of autotransporters across the outer membrane (PubMed:22466966, PubMed:25341963). Allows substrate (Ag43, AC P39180) to initiate penetration into the outer membrane; TamB is not necessary but may regulate this activity (PubMed:25341963). Has anion selective channel- forming ability, but the physiological relevance of this activity is unclear (PubMed:22466966). F
    198..215     +  CDS            9xHis (fragment): 9xHis affinity tag
    243..284     +  CDS            S-Tag (fragment): affinity and epitope tag derived from pancreatic ribonuclease A
    314..331     +  CDS            SET1 (fragment): solubility-enhancement tag derived from T7 phage gene 10B
    339..386     +  terminator     T7 terminator: transcription terminator for bacteriophage T7 RNA polymerase
    610..1266    -  CDS            cat: CAT_ECOLX - Experimental evidence at protein level: Swiss-Prot protein existence level 1. This enzyme is an effector of chloramphenicol resistance in bacteria. From Escherichia coli. This protein is used as a marker in many commonly used cloning vectors, such as pACYC184.
   1267..1369    -  promoter       cat promoter: promoter of the E. coli cat gene encoding chloramphenicol acetyltransferase
   1490..1633    +  mobile_element IS1 (fragment): prokaryotic transposable element IS1
   1752..1807    -  rep_origin     RSF ori (fragment): Plasmids containing the RSF 1030 origin of replication can be propagated in E. coli cells that contain additional plasmids with compatible origins.
   1895..2440    -  rep_origin     p15A ori: Plasmids containing the medium-copy-number p15A origin of replication can be propagated in E. coli cells that contain a second plasmid with the ColE1 origin.
   2552..2616    -  CDS            TcR (fragment): tetracycline efflux protein; tet; confers resistance to tetracycline
   2631..2652    -  protein_bind   CAP binding site: CAP binding activates transcription in the presence of cAMP. E. coli catabolite activator protein
   2665..3747    -  CDS            lacI: lac repressor; lacI; The lac repressor binds to the lac operator to inhibit transcription in E. coli. This inhibition can be relieved by adding lactose or isopropyl-β-D-thiogalactopyranoside (IPTG).
   3748..3825    -  promoter       lacI promoter: lacI
   3833..24      -  CDS            TcR (fragment) (across the origin): tetracycline efflux protein; tet; confers resistance to tetracycline
