[The description below was written by a language model from this plasmid's Addgene catalogue record and pLannotate feature annotations shown in this document.]
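Description:
pDJSVT90 is an empty bacterial expression backbone derived from pACYCDuet-1, in which the region between the NcoI and XhoI sites was removed and replaced with a new leader cassette designed to send recombinant proteins out of the E. coli cytoplasm. It replicates from the p15A origin and is selected with chloramphenicol through the cat gene and its native promoter. The catalogue lists it as high copy, although p15A is generally regarded as a low-to-medium copy origin that is compatible with ColE1-type plasmids, which allows co-maintenance with a second vector. Two sequence records, one from the depositor and one from repository sequencing, are about 3.84 kb each and give essentially identical feature maps that differ only in numbering.

Expression is driven by a T7 promoter followed by a lac operator and the strong phage T7 gene 10 ribosome binding site. The plasmid also carries lacI, so transcription stays repressed until IPTG induction in a host that supplies T7 RNA polymerase. The open reading frame begins with residues 1–27 of TamA, an outer membrane component of the translocation and assembly module. This segment acts as an N-terminal signal sequence and is followed directly by a six-histidine tag, which the annotation software scored as a partial 9xHis. A gene of interest is inserted downstream by restriction cloning. An S-tag fragment carried over from the Duet backbone and a T7 terminator lie beyond the cloning region. Short matches to TcR, IS1, RSF ori and SET1 appear to be backbone remnants or annotation artefacts.

The vector belongs to a suite built for overexpressing and affinity-purifying tagged periplasmic, outer membrane or secreted proteins in E. coli.
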