Addgene plasmid #109304: pDJSVT90
Purpose: (Empty Backbone) Express periplasmic, outer membrane, or secreted proteins in E. coli - TamA signal and His6 tag
Depositing lab: Daniel Slade. Depositing organization: Virginia Polytechnic Institute and State University. Publication: A Vector Suite for the Overexpression and Purification of Tagged Outer Membrane, Periplasmic, and Secreted Proteins in E. coli. Casasanta MA, Slade DJ. Methods Mol Biol. 2019;1960:123-138. doi: 10.1007/978-1-4939-9167-9_11. PubMed 30798527.
Backbone
  Vector backbone: pACYCDuet-1
  Backbone manufacturer: EMD Millipore
  Backbone size (bp): 4008
  Modifications to backbone: Removed DNA between NcoI and XhoI sites and replaced with a new sequence.
  Vector type: Bacterial Expression
  Promoter: T7
  Tag / fusion protein: TamA 1-27, 6His (N terminal on backbone)
Growth in bacteria
  Bacterial resistance: Chloramphenicol, 25 μg/mL
  Growth temperature: 37°C
  Growth strain: DH5alpha
  Copy number: High Copy
Gene/Insert
  Cloning method: Restriction Enzyme
  Sequencing primers: 5′ ACYCDuetUp1; 3′ T7 terminator
Terms and licenses: Academic/Nonprofit Terms; Industry Terms: Not Available to Industry
How to cite: pDJSVT90 was a gift from Daniel Slade (Addgene plasmid # 109304 ; http://n2t.net/addgene:109304 ; RRID:Addgene_109304)
